Addgene plasmid #235976: pRW404-2µ-BXB1
Purpose: 2µ plasmid for constitutive expression of BXB1 under RNR2 promoter.
Depositing lab: Chang Liu. Depositing organization: University of California, Irvine. Publication: Ultra-efficient Integration of Gene Libraries onto Yeast Cytosolic Plasmids. Pisera AO, Yu Y, Williams RL, Liu CC. ACS Synth Biol. 2025 Apr 18;14(4):1002-1008. doi: 10.1021/acssynbio.4c00786. Epub 2025 Mar 24. PubMed 40127237.
Backbone
  Vector backbone: pKOPIS
  Vector type: Yeast Expression
Growth in bacteria
  Bacterial resistance: Kanamycin, 50 μg/mL
  Growth temperature: 37°C
  Growth strain: DH5alpha
  Copy number: Unknown
Gene/Insert
  Gene/Insert name: BXB1
Terms and licenses: Academic/Nonprofit Terms; Industry Terms: Not Available to Industry
Depositor comments: Please visit https://doi.org/10.1101/2024.11.29.626108 for bioRxiv preprint.
How to cite: pRW404-2µ-BXB1 was a gift from Chang Liu (Addgene plasmid # 235976 ; http://n2t.net/addgene:235976 ; RRID:Addgene_235976)
