[The description below was written by a language model from this plasmid's Addgene catalogue record and pLannotate feature annotations shown in this document.]
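Description:
pRW404-2µ-BXB1 is a 5,752 nt yeast expression shuttle plasmid built on the pKOPIS backbone, designed for constitutive production of the BXB1 recombinase in Saccharomyces cerevisiae. It carries a high-copy ColE1/pUC-type origin for propagation in E. coli and the yeast 2µ origin, which supports multicopy episomal maintenance in yeast. The only annotated marker is a kanMX cassette. The catalogue lists kanamycin as the bacterial selection, and kanMX is the standard dominant marker that confers G418 (geneticin) resistance in yeast. The same cassette therefore appears to serve selection in both hosts, and no auxotrophic marker is annotated.

According to the catalogue entry, the payload is BXB1 expressed from the RNR2 promoter, a yeast promoter used here for constitutive expression. Bxb1 is a mycobacteriophage serine integrase that catalyses unidirectional recombination between attP and attB sites. The automated feature table does not label the integrase coding sequence or the promoter. It does show an unannotated stretch of roughly 1.7 kb immediately upstream of a forward-oriented ADH1 terminator, which is consistent with the position of the BXB1 open reading frame. Just before that stretch, the table reports a reverse-strand match to a predicted yeast protein (YJC7). This match may simply reflect genomic sequence carried along with the promoter fragment, although the record does not confirm this.

The associated publication concerns highly efficient integration of gene libraries onto yeast cytosolic plasmids. This suggests that the plasmid serves as a helper supplying integrase in trans to drive site-specific insertion of library DNA into target plasmids carrying the matching attachment sites. No attachment sites are annotated on this construct itself.
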