Features (pLannotate 1.2.2; 5 found; start..end, strand, type, name):
     13..601     -  rep_origin     ori: high-copy-number ColE1/pMB1/pBR322/pUC origin of replication
    625..1783    -  rep_origin     2μ ori: yeast 2μ plasmid origin of replication
   1852..3208    +  gene           kanMX: yeast selectable marker conferring kanamycin resistance (Wach et al., 1994)
   3403..3816    -  CDS            YJC7_YEAST: Protein predicted: Swiss-Prot protein existence level 4. From Saccharomyces cerevisiae (strain ATCC 204508 / S288c) (Baker's yeast).
   5486..5673    +  terminator     ADH1 terminator: S. cerevisiae ADH1; transcription terminator for the S. cerevisiae alcohol dehydrogenase 1 (ADH1) gene
>Addgene plasmid #235976 | pRW404-2µ-BXB1 | addgene full sequence | sequence record 471538 | Addgene NGS Result
GTTGCTGGCGTTTTTCCATAGGCTCCGCCCCCCTGACGAGCATCACAAAAATCGACGCTCAAGTCAGAGG
TGGCGAAACCCGACAGGACTATAAAGATACCAGGCGTTTCCCCCTGGAAGCTCCCTCGTGCGCTCTCCTG
TTCCGACCCTGCCGCTTACCGGATACCTGTCCGCCTTTCTCCCTTCGGGAAGCGTGGCGCTTTCTCATAG
CTCACGCTGTAGGTATCTCAGTTCGGTGTAGGTCGTTCGCTCCAAGCTGGGCTGTGTGCACGAACCCCCC
GTTCAGCCCGACCGCTGCGCCTTATCCGGTAACTATCGTCTTGAGTCCAACCCGGTAAGACACGACTTAT
CGCCACTGGCAGCAGCCACTGGTAACAGGATTAGCAGAGCGAGGTATGTAGGCGGTGCTACAGAGTTCTT
GAAGTGGTGGCCTAACTACGGCTACACTAGAAGAACAGTATTTGGTATCTGCGCTCTGCTGAAGCCAGTT
ACCTTCGGAAAAAGAGTTGGTAGCTCTTGATCCGGCAAACAAACCACCGCTGGTAGCGGTGGTTTTTTTG
TTTGCAAGCAGCAGATTACGCGCAGAAAAAAAGGATCTCAAGAAGATCCTTTGATCTTTTCTACCGAAGC
ATCTGTGCTTCATTTTGTAGAACAAAAATGCAACGCGAGAGCGCTAATTTTTCAAACAAAGAATCTGAGC
TGCATTTTTACAGAACAGAAATGCAACGCGAAAGCGCTATTTTACCAACGAAGAATCTGTGCTTCATTTT
TGTAAAACAAAAATGCAACGCGAGAGCGCTAATTTTTCAAACAAAGAATCTGAGCTGCATTTTTACAGAA
CAGAAATGCAACGCGAGAGCGCTATTTTACCAACAAAGAATCTATACTTCTTTTTTGTTCTACAAAAATG
CATCCCGAGAGCGCTATTTTTCTAACAAAGCATCTTAGATTACTTTTTTTCTCCTTTGTGCGCTCTATAA
TGCAGTCTCTTGATAACTTTTTGCACTGTAGGTCCGTTAAGGTTAGAAGAAGGCTACTTTGGTGTCTATT
TTCTCTTCCATAAAAAAAGCCTGACTCCACTTCCCGCGTTTACTGATTACTAGCGAAGCTGCGGGTGCAT
TTTTTCAAGATAAAGGCATCCCCGATTATATTCTATACCGATGTGGATTGCGCATACTTTGTGAACAGAA
AGTGATAGCGTTGATGATTCTTCATTGGTCAGAAAATTATGAACGGTTTCTTCTATTTTGTCTCTATATA
CTACGTATAGGAAATGTTTACATTTTCGTATTGTTTTCGATTCACTCTATGAATAGTTCTTACTACAATT
TTTTTGTCTAAAGAGTAATACTAGAGATAAACATAAAAAATGTAGAGGTCGAGTTTAGATGCAAGTTCAA
GGAGCGAAAGGTGGATGGGTAGGTTATATAGGGATATAGCACAGAGATATATAGCAAAGAGATACTTTTG
AGCAATGTTTGTGGAAGCGGTATTCGCAATATTTTAGTAGCCCGTTACAGTCCGGTGCGTTTTTGGTTTT
TTGAAAGTGCGTCTTCAGAGCGCTTTTGGTTTTCAAAAGCGCTCTGAAGTTCCTATACTTTCTAGAGAAT
AGGAACTTCGGAATAGGAACTTCAAAGCGTTTCCGAAAACGAGCGCTTCCGAAAATGCAACGCGAGCTGC
GCACATACAGCTCACTGTTCACGTCGCACCTATATCTGCGTGTTGCCTGTATATATATATACATGAGAAG
AACGGCATAGTGCGTGTTTATGCTTAAATGCGTATATGTGTTATGTATAGGTCTAGAGATCTGTTTAGCT
TGCCTCGTCCCCGCCGGGTCACCCGGCCAGCGACATGGAGGCCCAGAATACCCTCCTTGACAGTCTTGAC
GTGCGCAGCTCAGGGGCATGATGTGACTGTCGCCCGTACATTTAGCCCATACATCCCCATGTATAATCAT
TTGCATCCATACATTTTGATGGCCGCACGGCGCGAAGCAAAAATTACGGCTCCTCGCTGCAGACCTGCGA
GCAGGGAAACGCTCCCCTCACAGACGCGTTGAATTGTCCCCACGCCGCGCCCCTGTAGAGAAATATAAAA
GGTTAGGATTTGCCACTGAGGTTCTTCTTTCATATACTTCCTTTTAAAATCTTGCTAGGATACAGTTCTC
ACATCACATCCGAACATAAACAACCATGGGTAAGGAAAAGACTCACGTTTCGAGGCCGCGATTAAATTCC
AACATGGATGCTGATTTATATGGGTATAAATGGGCTCGCGATAATGTCGGGCAATCAGGTGCGACAATCT
ATCGATTGTATGGGAAGCCCGATGCGCCAGAGTTGTTTCTGAAACATGGCAAAGGTAGCGTTGCCAATGA
TGTTACAGATGAGATGGTCAGACTAAACTGGCTGACGGAATTTATGCCTCTTCCGACCATCAAGCATTTT
ATCCGTACTCCTGATGATGCATGGTTACTCACCACTGCGATCCCCGGCAAAACAGCATTCCAGGTATTAG
AAGAATATCCTGATTCAGGTGAAAATATTGTTGATGCGCTGGCAGTGTTCCTGCGCCGGTTGCATTCGAT
TCCTGTTTGTAATTGTCCTTTTAACAGCGATCGCGTATTTCGTCTCGCTCAGGCGCAATCACGAATGAAT
AACGGTTTGGTTGATGCGAGTGATTTTGATGACGAGCGTAATGGCTGGCCTGTTGAACAAGTCTGGAAAG
AAATGCATAAGCTTTTGCCATTCTCACCGGATTCAGTCGTCACTCATGGTGATTTCTCACTTGATAACCT
TATTTTTGACGAGGGGAAATTAATAGGTTGTATTGATGTTGGACGAGTCGGAATCGCAGACCGATACCAG
GATCTTGCCATCCTATGGAACTGCCTCGGTGAGTTTTCTCCTTCATTACAGAAACGGCTTTTTCAAAAAT
ATGGTATTGATAATCCTGATATGAATAAATTGCAGTTTCATTTGATGCTCGATGAGTTTTTCTAATCAGT
ACTGACAATAAAAAGATTCTTGTTTTCAAGAACTTGTCATTTGTATAGTTTTTTTATATTGTAGTTGTTC
TATTTTAATCAAATGTTAGCGTGATTTATATTTTTTTTCGCCTCGACATCATCTGCCCAGATGCGAAGTT
AAGTGCGCAGAAAGTAATATCATGCGTCAATCGTATGTGAATGCTGGTCGCTATACTGCTGTCGATTCGA
TACTAACGCCGCCATCCAGTGTCGAAAACGAGCTCTCGAGAACCCTTAATAGTCGAACAAGAAGCAGGCA
AAGTTTAGAGCACTGCCCCTCCGCACTCAAAAAAGAAAAAACTAGGAGGAAAATAAAATTCTCAACCACA
CAAACACATAAACACATACAAATACAAATACAAGCTTATTTACTTGACATCGCGCGATCTTCCACTATTC
AGCGCCGTCCGCCCTCTCTCGTGTTTTTTGTTTACGCGACAACTATGCGAAATCCGGAGCAACGGGCAAC
CGTTTGGGGAAAGACCACACCCACGCGCGATCGCCATGGCAACGAGGTCGCACACGCCCCACACCCAGAC
CTCCCTGCGAGCGGGCATGGGTACAATGTCCCCGTTGCCACAGACACCACTTCGTAGCACAGCGCAGAGC
GTAGCGTGTTGTTGCTGCTGACAAAAGAAAATTTTTCTTAGCAAAGCAAAGGAGGGGAAGCACGGGCAGA
TAGCACCGTACCATACCCTTGGAAACTCGAAATGAACGAAGCAGGAAATGAGAGAATGAGAGTTTTGTAG
GTATATATAGCGGTAGTGTTTGCGCGTTACCATCATCTTCTGGATCTATCTATTGTTCTTTTCCTCATCA
CTTTCCCCTTTTTCGCTCTTCTTCTTGTCTTTTATTTCTTTCTTTTTTTTAATTGTTCCCTCGATTGGCT
ATCTACCAAAGAATCCAAACTTAATACACGTATTTATTTGTCCAATTACCATGGTGAGAGCCCTGGTAGT
CATCCGCCTGTCCCGCGTCACCGATGCTACGACTTCACCGGAGCGTCAGCTGGAGTCTTGCCAGCAGCTC
TGCGCCCAGCGCGGCTGGGACGTCGTCGGGGTAGCGGAGGATCTGGACGTCTCCGGGGCGGTCGATCCGT
TCGACCGGAAGCGCAGACCGAACCTGGCCCGGTGGCTAGCGTTCGAGGAGCAACCGTTTGACGTGATCGT
GGCGTACCGGGTAGATCGGTTGACCCGATCGATCCGGCATCTTCAGCAGCTGGTCCACTGGGCCGAGGAC
CACAAGAAGCTGGTCGTCTCCGCGACCGAAGCGCACTTCGATACGACGACGCCGTTTGCGGCGGTCGTCA
TCGCGCTTATGGGAACGGTGGCGCAGATGGAATTAGAAGCGATCAAAGAGCGGAACCGTTCGGCTGCGCA
TTTCAATATCCGCGCCGGGAAATACCGAGGATCCCTGCCGCCGTGGGGATACCTGCCTACGCGCGTGGAC
GGGGAGTGGCGGCTGGTGCCGGACCCTGTGCAGCGAGAGCGCATCCTCGAGGTGTATCACCGCGTCGTCG
ACAACCACGAGCCGCTGCATCTGGTGGCCCACGACCTGAACCGGCGTGGTGTCCTGTCGCCGAAGGACTA
CTTCGCGCAGCTGCAAGGCCGCGAGCCGCAGGGCCGGGAGTGGTCGGCTACCGCGCTGAAGCGATCGATG
ATCTCCGGGGCGATGCTCGGGTACGCGACTCTGAACGGTAAGACCGTCCGAGACGACGACGGAGCCCCGC
TGGTGCGGGCTGAGCCGATCCTGACCCGTGAGCAGCTGGAGGCGCTGCGCGCCGAGCTCGTCAAGACCTC
CCGGGCGAAGCCCGCGGTGTCTACCCCGTCGCTGCTGCTGCGGGTGTTGTTCTGCGCGGTGTGCGGGGAG
CCCGCGTACAAGTTCGCCGGGGGAGGACGTAAGCACCCGCGCTACCGCTGCCGCTCGATGGGGTTCCCGA
AGCACTGCGGGAACGGCACGGTGGCGATGGCCGAGTGGGACGCGTTCTGCGAGGAGCAGGTACTGGATCT
GCTCGGGGACGCGGAGCGTCTGGAGAAAGTCTGGGTAGCGGGCTCGGACTCCGCGGTCGAACTCGCGGAG
GTGAACGCGGAGCTGGTGGACCTGACGTCGCTGATCGGCTCCCCGGCCTACCGGGCGGGCTCTCCGCAGC
GAGAAGCACTGGATGCCCGTATTGCGGCGCTGGCCGCGCGGCAAGAGGAGCTGGAGGGCCTGGAGGCTCG
CCCGTCTGGCTGGGAGTGGCGCGAAACCGGGCAGCGGTTCGGGGACTGGTGGCGGGAGCAGGACACCGCG
GCAAAGAACACCTGGCTTCGGTCGATGAACGTTCGGCTGACGTTCGACGTCCGCGGCGGGCTGACTCGCA
CGATCGACTTCGGGGATCTTCAGGAGTACGAGCAGCATCTCAGGCTCGGCAGCGTGGTCGAACGGCTACA
CACCGGGATGTCGTAATAACTCGAGGCGAATTTCTTATGATTTATGATTTTTATTATTAAATAAGTTATA
AAAAAAATAAGTGTATACAAATTTTAAAGTGACTCTTAGGTTTTAAAACGAAAATTCTTATTCTTGAGTA
ACTCTTTCCTGTAGGTCAGGTTGCTTTCTCAGGTATAGCATGAGGTCGCTCTTATTGACCACACCTCTAC
CGGCATGCCGAGCAAATGCCTGCAAATCGCTCCCCATTTCAGCAAAAGGCCAGCAAAAGGCCAGGAACCG
TAAAAAGGCCGC
